>Addgene plasmid #180394 | AAV.CBA.YFP.miR-E_shTgm5-1 | addgene full sequence | sequence record 355861 | Addgene NGS Result
GGCCGCCTCGACTAGGGATAACAGGGTAATTGTTTGAATGAGGCTTCAGTACTTTACAGAATCGTTGCCT
GCACATCTTGGAAACACTTGCTGGGATTACTTCGACTTCTTAACCCAACAGAAGGCTCGAGAAGGTATAT
TGCTGTTGACAGTGAGCGACAGTTTGAAGAGAATATCATATAGTGAAGCCACAGATGTATATGATATTCT
CTTCAAACTGCTGCCTACTGCCTCGGACTTCAAGGGGCTAGAATTCGAGCAATTATCTTGTTTACTAAAA
CTGAATACCTTGCTATCTCTTTGATACATTTTTACAAAGCTGAATTAAAATGGTATAAATTAAATCACTT
TTTTCAATTGACGCGTAAGCTTATCGATAATCAACCTCTGGATTACAAAATTTGTGAAAGATTGACTGGT
ATTCTTAACTATGTTGCTCCTTTTACGCTATGTGGATACGCTGCTTTAATGCCTTTGTATCATGCTATTG
CTTCCCGTATGGCTTTCATTTTCTCCTCCTTGTATAAATCCTGGTTGCTGTCTCTTTATGAGGAGTTGTG
GCCCGTTGTCAGGCAACGTGGCGTGGTGTGCACTGTGTTTGCTGACGCAACCCCCACTGGTTGGGGCATT
GCCACCACCTGTCAGCTCCTTTCCGGGACTTTCGCTTTCCCCCTCCCTATTGCCACGGCGGAACTCATCG
CCGCCTGCCTTGCCCGCTGCTGGACAGGGGCTCGGCTGTTGGGCACTGACAATTCCGTGGTGTTGTCGGG
GAAATCATCGTCCTTTCCTTGGCTGCTCGCCTGTGTTGCCACCTGGATTCTGCGCGGGACGTCCTTCTGC
TACGTCCCTTCGGCCCTCAATCCAGCGGACCTTCCTTCCCGCGGCCTGCTGCCGGCTCTGCGGCCTCTTC
CGCGTCTTCGCCTTCGCCCTCAGACGAGTCGGATCTCCCTTTGGGCCGCCTCCCCGCATCGATACCGTCG
ACTCGCTGATCAGCCTCGACTGTGCCTTCTAGTTGCCAGCCATCTGTTGTTTGCCCCTCCCCCGTGCCTT
CCTTGACCCTGGAAGGTGCCACTCCCACTGTCCTTTCCTAATAAAATGAGGAAATTGCATCGCATTGTCT
GAGTAGGTGTCATTCTATTCTGGGGGGTGGGGTGGGGCAGGACAGCAAGGGGGAGGATTGGGAAGACAAT
AGCAGGCATGCTGGGGATGCGGTGGGCTCTATGGCTTCTGAGGCGGAAAGAACCAGCTGGGGCTCGACTA
GAGCATGGCTACGTAGATAAGTAGCATGGCGGGTTAATCATTAACTACAAGGAACCCCTAGTGATGGAGT
TGGCCACTCCCTCTCTGCGCGCTCGCTCGCTCACTGAGGCCGGGCGACCAAAGGTCGCCCGACGCCCGGG
CGGCCTCAGTGAGCGAGCGAGCGCGCAGAGCTTTTTGCAAAAGCCTAGGCCTCCAAAAAAGCCTCCTCAC
TACTTCTGGAATAGCTCAGAGGCCGAGGCGGCCTCGGCCTCTGCATAAATAAAAAAAATTAGTCAGCCAT
GGGGCGGAGAATGGGCGGAACTGGGCGGAGTTAGGGGCGGGATGGGCGGAGTTAGGGGCGGGACTATGGT
TGCTGACTAATTGAGATGCATGCTTTGCATACTTCTGCCTGCTGGGGAGCCTGGGGACTTTCCACACCTG
GTTGCTGACTAATTGAGATGCATGCTTTGCATACTTCTGCCTGCTGGGGAGCCTGGGGACTTTCCACACC
CTAACTGACACACATTCCACAGCTGCATTAATGAATCGGCCAACGCGCGGGGAGAGGCGGTTTGCGTATT
GGGCGCTCTTCCGCTTCCTCGCTCACTGACTCGCTGCGCTCGGTCGTTCGGCTGCGGCGAGCGGTATCAG
CTCACTCAAAGGCGGTAATACGGTTATCCACAGAATCAGGGGATAACGCAGGAAAGAACATGTGAGCAAA
AGGCCAGCAAAAGGCCAGGAACCGTAAAAAGGCCGCGTTGCTGGCGTTTTTCCATAGGCTCCGCCCCCCT
GACGAGCATCACAAAAATCGACGCTCAAGTCAGAGGTGGCGAAACCCGACAGGACTATAAAGATACCAGG
CGTTTCCCCCTGGAAGCTCCCTCGTGCGCTCTCCTGTTCCGACCCTGCCGCTTACCGGATACCTGTCCGC
CTTTCTCCCTTCGGGAAGCGTGGCGCTTTCTCATAGCTCACGCTGTAGGTATCTCAGTTCGGTGTAGGTC
GTTCGCTCCAAGCTGGGCTGTGTGCACGAACCCCCCGTTCAGCCCGACCGCTGCGCCTTATCCGGTAACT
ATCGTCTTGAGTCCAACCCGGTAAGACACGACTTATCGCCACTGGCAGCAGCCACTGGTAACAGGATTAG
CAGAGCGAGGTATGTAGGCGGTGCTACAGAGTTCTTGAAGTGGTGGCCTAACTACGGCTACACTAGAAGA
ACAGTATTTGGTATCTGCGCTCTGCTGAAGCCAGTTACCTTCGGAAAAAGAGTTGGTAGCTCTTGATCCG
GCAAACAAACCACCGCTGGTAGCGGTGGTTTTTTTGTTTGCAAGCAGCAGATTACGCGCAGAAAAAAAGG
ATCTCAAGAAGATCCTTTGATCTTTTCTACGGGGTCTGACGCTCAGTGGAACGAAAACTCACGTTAAGGG
ATTTTGGTCATGAGATTATCAAAAAGGATCTTCACCTAGATCCTTTTAAATTAAAAATGAAGTTTTAAAT
CAATCTAAAGTATATATGAGTAAACTTGGTCTGACAGTTACCAATGCTTAATCAGTGAGGCACCTATCTC
AGCGATCTGTCTATTTCGTTCATCCATAGTTGCCTGACTCCCCGTCGTGTAGATAACTACGATACGGGAG
GGCTTACCATCTGGCCCCAGTGCTGCAATGATACCGCGAGACCCACGCTCACCGGCTCCAGATTTATCAG
CAATAAACCAGCCAGCCGGAAGGGCCGAGCGCAGAAGTGGTCCTGCAACTTTATCCGCCTCCATCCAGTC
TATTAATTGTTGCCGGGAAGCTAGAGTAAGTAGTTCGCCAGTTAATAGTTTGCGCAACGTTGTTGCCATT
GCTACAGGCATCGTGGTGTCACGCTCGTCGTTTGGTATGGCTTCATTCAGCTCCGGTTCCCAACGATCAA
GGCGAGTTACATGATCCCCCATGTTGTGCAAAAAAGCGGTTAGCTCCTTCGGTCCTCCGATCGTTGTCAG
AAGTAAGTTGGCCGCAGTGTTATCACTCATGGTTATGGCAGCACTGCATAATTCTCTTACTGTCATGCCA
TCCGTAAGATGCTTTTCTGTGACTGGTGAGTACTCAACCAAGTCATTCTGAGAATAGTGTATGCGGCGAC
CGAGTTGCTCTTGCCCGGCGTCAATACGGGATAATACCGCGCCACATAGCAGAACTTTAAAAGTGCTCAT
CATTGGAAAACGTTCTTCGGGGCGAAAACTCTCAAGGATCTTACCGCTGTTGAGATCCAGTTCGATGTAA
CCCACTCGTGCACCCAACTGATCTTCAGCATCTTTTACTTTCACCAGCGTTTCTGGGTGAGCAAAAACAG
GAAGGCAAAATGCCGCAAAAAAGGGAATAAGGGCGACACGGAAATGTTGAATACTCATACTCTTCCTTTT
TCAATATTATTGAAGCATTTATCAGGGTTATTGTCTCATGAGCGGATACATATTTGAATGTATTTAGAAA
AATAAACAAATAGGGGTTCCGCGCACATTTCCCCGAAAAGTGCCACCTGACGTCTAAGAAACCATTATTA
TCATGACATTAACCTATAAAAATAGGCGTATCACGAGGCCCTTTCGTCTCGCGCGTTTCGGTGATGACGG
TGAAAACCTCTGACACATGCAGCTCCCGGAGACGGTCACAGCTTGTCTGTAAGCGGATGCCGGGAGCAGA
CAAGCCCGTCAGGGCGCGTCAGCGGGTGTTGGCGGGTGTCGGGGCTGGCTTAACTATGCGGCATCAGAGC
AGATTGTACTGAGAGTGCACCATTCGACGCTCTCCCTTATGCGACTCCTGCATTAGGAAGCAGCCCAGTA
GTAGGTTGAGGCCGTTGAGCACCGCCGCCGCAAGGAATGGTGCATGCAAGGAGATGGCGCCCAACAGTCC
CCCGGCCACGGGGCCTGCCACCATACCCACGCCGAAACAAGCGCTCATGAGCCCGAAGTGGCGAGCCCGA
TCTTCCCCATCGGTGATGTCGGCGATATAGGCGCCAGCAACCGCACCTGTGGCGCCGGTGATGCCGGCCA
CGATGCGTCCGGCGTAGAGGATCTGGCTAGCGATGACCCTGCTGATTGGTTCGCTGACCATTTCCGGGTG
CGGGACGGCGTTACCAGAAACTCAGAAGGTTCGTCCAACCAAACCGACTCTGACGGCAGTTTACGAGAGA
GATGATAGGGTCTGCTTCAGTAAGCCAGATGCTACACAATTAGGCTTGTACATATTGTCGTTAGAACGCG
GCTACAATTAATACATAACCTTATGTATCATACACATACGATTTAGGTGACACTATAGAATACACGGAAT
TAATTCTAGCTGCGCGCTCGCTCGCTCACTGAGGCCGCCCGGGCAAAGCCCGGGCGTCGGGCGACCTTTG
GTCGCCCGGCCTCAGTGAGCGAGCGAGCGCGCAGAGAGGGAGTGGCCAACTCCATCACTAGGGGTTCCTT
GTAGTTAATGATTAACCCGCCATGCTACTTATCTACGTAGCCATGCTCTAGGTACCATTGACGTCAATAA
TGACGTATGTTCCCATAGTAACGCCAATAGGGACTTTCCATTGACGTCAATGGGTGGAGTATTTACGGTA
AACTGCCCACTTGGCAGTACATCAAGTGTATCATATGCCAAGTACGCCCCCTATTGACGTCAATGACGGT
AAATGGCCCGCCTGGCATTATGCCCAGTACATGACCTTATGGGACTTTCCTACTTGGCAGTACATCTACG
TATTAGTCATCGCTATTACCATGGTCGAGGTGAGCCCCACGTTCTGCTTCACTCTCCCCATCTCCCCCCC
CTCCCCACCCCCAATTTTGTATTTATTTATTTTTTAATTATTTTGTGCAGCGATGGGGGCGGGGGGGGGG
GGGGGGCGCGCGCCRGGSGGGGSGGGGSGGGGSGRGGGGSGGGGSGGGGSGRGGCGGAGAGGKGCGGCGG
CAGCCAATCAGAGCGGCGCGCTCCGAAAGTTTCCTTTTATGGCGAGGCGGCGGCGGCGGCGGCCCTATAA
AAAGCGAAGCGCGCGGCGGGCGGGAGTCGCTGCGCGCTGCCTTCGCCCCGTGCCCCGCTCCGCCGCCGCC
TCGCGCCGCCCGCCCCGGCTCTGACTGACCGCGTTACTCCCACAGGTGAGCGGGCGGGACGGCCCTTCTC
CTCCGGGCTGTAATTAGCGCTTGGTTTAATGACGGCTTGTTTCTTTTCTGTGGCTGCGTGAAAGCCTTGA
GGGGCTCCGGGAGGGCCCTTTGTGCGGGGGGAGCGGCTCGGGGCTGTCCGCGGGGGGACGGCTGCCTTCG
GGGGGGACGGGGCAGGGCGGGGTTCGGCTTCTGGCGTGTGACCGGCGGCTCTAGAGCCTCTGCTAACCAT
GTTCATGCCTTCTTCTTTTTCCTACAGCTCCTGGGCAACGTGCTGGTTATTGTGCTGTCTCATCATTTTG
GCAAAGAATTGGATCCACCGGTCGCCACCATGGTGAGCAAGGGCGAGGAGCTGTTCACCGGGGTGGTGCC
CATCCTGGTCGAGCTGGACGGCGACGTAAACGGCCACAAGTTCAGCGTGTCCGGCGAGGGCGAGGGCGAT
GCCACCTACGGCAAGCTGACCCTGAAGTTCATCTGCACCACCGGCAAGCTGCCCGTGCCCTGGCCCACCC
TCGTGACCACCTTCGGCTACGGCCTGCAGTGCTTCGCCCGCTACCCCGACCACATGAAGCAGCACGACTT
CTTCAAGTCCGCCATGCCCGAAGGCTACGTCCAGGAGCGCACCATCTTCTTCAAGGACGACGGCAACTAC
AAGACCCGCGCCGAGGTGAAGTTCGAGGGCGACACCCTGGTGAACCGCATCGAGCTGAAGGGCATCGACT
TCAAGGAGGACGGCAACATCCTGGGGCACAAGCTGGAGTACAACTACAACAGCCACAACGTCTATATCAT
GGCCGACAAGCAGAAGAACGGCATCAAGGTGAACTTCAAGATCCGCCACAACATCGAGGACGGCAGCGTG
CAGCTCGCCGACCACTACCAGCAGAACACCCCCATCGGCGACGGCCCCGTGCTGCTGCCCGACAACCACT
ACCTGAGCTACCAGTCCGCCCTGAGCAAAGACCCCAACGAGAAGCGCGATCACATGGTCCTGCTGGAGTT
CGTGACCGCCGCCGGGATCACTCTCGGCATGGACGAGCTGTACAAGTAAAGC
Features (pLannotate 1.2.2; 22 found; start..end, strand, type, name):
    225..351     +  ncRNA          3' miR-30a: sequence downstream of the 71-nt precursor of the human miR-30a microRNA (Zeng et al., 2002) miRNA
    379..967     +  misc_feature   WPRE: woodchuck hepatitis virus posttranscriptional regulatory element
   1000..1224    +  polyA_signal   bGH poly(A) signal: bovine growth hormone polyadenylation signal
   1228..1249    +  promoter       SV40 promoter (fragment): SV40 enhancer and early promoter
   1310..1401    +  repeat_region  AAV2 ITR (fragment): inverted terminal repeat of adeno-associated virus serotype 2 inverted
   1401..1430    -  repeat_region  AAV2 ITR (fragment): inverted terminal repeat of adeno-associated virus serotype 2 inverted
   1434..1763    -  promoter       SV40 promoter: SV40 enhancer and early promoter
   1770..1826    -  CDS            lacI (fragment): lac repressor; lacI; The lac repressor binds to the lac operator to inhibit transcription in E. coli. This inhibition can be relieved by adding lactose or isopropyl-β-D-thiogalactopyranoside (IPTG).
   2009..2597    -  rep_origin     ori: high-copy-number ColE1/pMB1/pBR322/pUC origin of replication
   2768..3628    -  CDS            AmpR: β-lactamase; bla; confers resistance to ampicillin, carbenicillin, and related antibiotics
   3629..3733    -  promoter       AmpR promoter: bla
   3828..3863    +  CDS            rop (fragment): Rop protein, which maintains plasmids at low copy number; rop
   3965..4013    +  misc_feature   bom (fragment): basis of mobility region from pBR322
   4014..4293    -  CDS            TcR (fragment): tetracycline efflux protein; tet; confers resistance to tetracycline
   4521..4539    +  promoter       SP6 promoter: promoter for bacteriophage SP6 RNA polymerase
   4558..4689    -  repeat_region  AAV2 ITR (fragment): inverted terminal repeat of adeno-associated virus serotype 2 inverted
   4745..4993    +  enhancer       CMV enhancer (fragment): human cytomegalovirus immediate early enhancer
   4995..5272    +  promoter       chicken β-actin promoter: No description available
   5273..5408    +  intron         hybrid intron (fragment): hybrid between chicken β-actin (CBA) and minute virus of mice (MMV) introns (Gray et al., 2011)
   5497..5627    +  intron         chimeric intron (fragment): chimera between introns from chicken β-actin and rabbit β-globin
   5625..5693    +  CDS            HBB (fragment): HBB_LEPEU - Experimental evidence at protein level: Swiss-Prot protein existence level 1. Involved in oxygen transport from the lung to the various peripheral tissues. From Lepus europaeus (European hare).
   5700..6419    +  CDS            EYFP: enhanced YFP mammalian codon-optimized
