[The description below was written by a language model from this plasmid's Addgene catalogue record and pLannotate feature annotations shown in this document.]
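Description:
AAV.CBA.YFP.miR-E_shTgm5-1 is an AAV transfer plasmid for RNA interference, built to produce recombinant adeno-associated virus that knocks down mouse transglutaminase 5 (Tgm5). It is propagated in E. coli through a high-copy ColE1/pUC-type origin with ampicillin selection (AmpR under its own bla promoter). The record lists a recombination-deficient growth strain, a common choice for keeping the repeat-rich AAV2 inverted terminal repeats intact. The backbone also carries short remnants of older cloning vectors (fragments of rop, bom, TcR and lacI, an SP6 promoter, and an SV40 promoter lying outside the ITRs), which appear to be leftovers with no stated function in this construct.

Between the AAV2 ITRs, which direct replication and packaging of the intervening DNA into capsids, sits a single Pol II expression cassette. A CBA-type promoter (CMV enhancer, chicken β-actin promoter and chimeric intron sequences) drives EYFP. EYFP is followed by a 97 bp shRNA insert embedded in the miR-E scaffold, an optimized miR-30a-based context. The annotation detects only the 3' miR-30a flank, because the record is circular and the hairpin region spans the numbering origin just after EYFP. A WPRE and a bovine growth hormone polyadenylation signal finish the transcript, boosting RNA stability and expression. Because the fluorescent reporter and the microRNA-embedded shRNA are on the same transcript, YFP fluorescence marks the transduced cells in which the Tgm5-targeting hairpin is processed by the endogenous microRNA machinery.

The associated study identified transglutaminase 5 as a regulator of polyglutamine-expanded ataxin-1. This plasmid is the first of its numbered Tgm5 shRNAs and serves AAV-mediated Tgm5 knockdown in mouse cells or tissue.
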