Addgene plasmid #180394: AAV.CBA.YFP.miR-E_shTgm5-1
Purpose: Producing AAV that encodes mouse Tgm5 shRNA-1 with miR-E backbone
Depositing lab: Huda Zoghbi. Depositing organization: Baylor College of Medicine. Publication: Cross-species genetic screens identify transglutaminase 5 as a regulator of polyglutamine-expanded ataxin-1. Lee WS, Al-Ramahi I, Jeong HH, Jang Y, Lin T, Adamski CJ, Lavery LA, Rath S, Richman R, Bondar VV, Alcala E, Revelli JP, Orr HT, Liu Z, Botas J, Zoghbi HY. J Clin Invest. 2022 May 2;132(9). pii: 156616. doi: 10.1172/JCI156616. PubMed 35499073.
Backbone
  Vector backbone: AAV.CBA.YFP.miR-E
  Backbone size w/o insert (bp): 6337
  Vector type: AAV, RNAi
Growth in bacteria
  Bacterial resistance: Ampicillin, 100 μg/mL
  Growth temperature: 37°C
  Growth strain: NEB Stable
  Copy number: High Copy
Gene/Insert
  Gene/Insert name: shTgm5-1
  gRNA/shRNA sequence: ACAGTTTGAAGAGAATATCATA
  Species: M. musculus (mouse)
  Insert size (bp): 97
  Entrez Gene: Tgm5 (a.k.a. TGx, TGMX, MGC143848, MGC143849, 2310007C07Rik)
  Promoter: CBA
  Cloning method: Gibson Cloning
  Sequencing primers: 5′ ACTACCTGAGCTACCAGTCC; 3′ CATAGCGTAAAAGGAGCAACA
Terms and licenses: Academic/Nonprofit Terms; Industry Terms: Not Available to Industry
How to cite: AAV.CBA.YFP.miR-E_shTgm5-1 was a gift from Huda Zoghbi (Addgene plasmid # 180394 ; http://n2t.net/addgene:180394 ; RRID:Addgene_180394)
