>Addgene plasmid #180394 | AAV.CBA.YFP.miR-E_shTgm5-1 | depositor partial sequence | sequence record 350467 | shTgm5-1 stem-sense-loop-antisense-stem
TGCTGTTGACAGTGAGCGACAGTTTGAAGAGAATATCATATAGTGAAGCCACAGATGTATATGATATTCT
CTTCAAACTGCTGCCTACTGCCTCGGA
